>Addgene plasmid #24918 | pCDNA4-Myc-HisB-Sirt3 | addgene partial sequence | sequence record 30866 | 24918 with BGH-rev
TATATGGTGATGGTGATGATGACCGGTATGCATATTCAGATCCTCTTCTGAGATGAGTTTTTGTTCGAAC
CGCGGGCCCTCTAGACTTTTGTCTGGTCCATCAAGCTTCCCAGTTTCCCGCTGCACAAGGTCCCGCATCT
CTTCTGTCCAGCCCAGAAGCTCCACTAGGCTTTCCACGCCGTGAACCACGTCCCCCAGCTGGGCCACGTC
CCTGCTGCGAGGATGCCAAGCCAAGGGCCCCACCAAGTCCCGGTTGATGAGCAGTCGGGGAACTGAGCTC
CGCACGGCCTCGGTCAAGCTGGCAAAAGGCTCCACCTCCAGGGAGGTCCCAAGGATGAGCAGCAGATCTG
CCATGGGGAAATCAACCACATGCAGCAAGAACCTCTGGGGCAGCGGCTCCCCAAAGAACACAATGTCGGG
CTTCACAACGCCGGTGCAGACCGGGCAGCGGGGAACCCTGTCTGCCATCACGTCAGCCCGAATGTCCTCC
CCTGGGAAGGGTCTTTGGCAGACTGTGCAGGTGGCAGAGGCAAAGGTTCCATGAGCTTCAACCAGCTTTG
AGGCAGGGATGCCCGACACTCTCTCAAGCCCATCGATGTTCTGCGTGTAGAGCCGCAGAAGCAGCCCCTT
GTCATGAAGCAGCCGGAGAAAGTAGTGAGTGACGTTGGGCTTGTAGTTTCCAGGGTACAGCTCCTTGGCC
AAAGTGAAAAAGGGCTTGGGGTTGTGAAAGAAGAATGGGAGTTCAAAAATGGCCTCGGGGTACGGGAGAT
CGTACTGCTGGAGGTTGCTGTACAGGCCACTCCCCGGCGATCTGAAGTCTGGAATGCCACTGGGTGTGCT
GATGCCGGCCCCCACCATGACCACCACCCTCTGGCAGGCTCTGGCCCGAATCAGCTCA
