[The description below was written by a language model from this plasmid's Addgene catalogue record.]
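Description:
pCDNA4-Myc-HisB-Sirt3 is a mammalian expression plasmid built on the commercial pcDNA4/myc-His B backbone (about 5.1 kb without insert). It carries the human SIRT3 coding sequence, which encodes the mitochondrial NAD-dependent deacetylase also known as SIR2L3. The insert was placed by restriction cloning between the EcoRI and XbaI sites of the polylinker, although the record does not say whether these sites survived. This puts it in frame with the vector's C-terminal Myc epitope and polyhistidine tag. The expressed protein is therefore Sirt3 with a C-terminal Myc-His tail, which allows detection or immunoprecipitation with anti-Myc antibodies and capture on metal-affinity resin. In bacteria the plasmid is maintained at high copy number under ampicillin selection.

The promoter is not listed as an explicit field and no feature table is provided. The recommended sequencing primers (CMV forward and BGH reverse) do, however, fit the usual layout of this vector family, in which a CMV immediate-early promoter drives the insert and a bovine growth hormone polyadenylation signal terminates it. The pcDNA4 series generally also carries a Zeocin resistance cassette for selecting stable mammalian cell lines, though the record does not mention any mammalian selection marker. The insert size and the SIRT3 isoform or any mutations are also not stated.

The construct is suited to transient or stable overexpression of tagged human Sirt3 in cultured mammalian cells. The associated publication concerns the role of this mitochondrial deacetylase in regulating energy homeostasis.
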