Addgene plasmid #24918: pCDNA4-Myc-HisB-Sirt3
Depositing lab: Toren Finkel. Publication: A role for the mitochondrial deacetylase Sirt3 in regulating energy homeostasis. Ahn BH, Kim HS, Song S, Lee IH, Liu J, Vassilopoulos A, Deng CX, Finkel T. Proc Natl Acad Sci U S A. 2008 Sep 23. 105(38):14447-52. 10.1073/pnas.0803790105 PubMed 18794531.
Backbone
  Vector backbone: pcDNA4/myc-His B
  Backbone manufacturer: Invitrogen
  Backbone size w/o insert (bp): 5079
  Vector type: Mammalian Expression
Growth in bacteria
  Bacterial resistance: Ampicillin, 100 μg/mL
  Growth temperature: 37°C
  Growth strain: DH5alpha
  Copy number: High Copy
Gene/Insert
  Gene/Insert name: Sirt3
  Species: H. sapiens (human)
  Entrez Gene: SIRT3 (a.k.a. SIR2L3)
  Tag / fusion protein: Myc (C terminal on insert); His (C terminal on insert)
  Cloning method: Restriction Enzyme; 5′ cloning site EcoRI (unknown if destroyed); 3′ cloning site XbaI (unknown if destroyed)
  Sequencing primers: 5′ CMV-F; 3′ BGH-rev
Terms and licenses: Academic/Nonprofit Terms; Industry Terms: Not Available to Industry
How to cite: pCDNA4-Myc-HisB-Sirt3 was a gift from Toren Finkel (Addgene plasmid # 24918 ; http://n2t.net/addgene:24918 ; RRID:Addgene_24918)
